>Addgene plasmid #87776 | pEN_TTmiRc2 3XFLAG-MKK4-EE-NLS | addgene full sequence | sequence record 174398 | Addgene NGS Result
AAAGATCAAAGGATCTTCTTGAGATCCTTTTTTTCTGCGCGTAATCTGCTGCTTGCAAACAAAAAAACCA
CCGCTACCAGCGGTGGTTTGTTTGCCGGATCAAGAGCTACCAACTCTTTTTCCGAAGGTAACTGGCTTCA
GCAGAGCGCAGATACCAAATACTGTTCTTCTAGTGTAGCCGTAGTTAGGCCACCACTTCAAGAACTCTGT
AGCACCGCCTACATACCTCGCTCTGCTAATCCTGTTACCAGTGGCTGCTGCCAGTGGCGATAAGTCGTGT
CTTACCGGGTTGGACTCAAGACGATAGTTACCGGATAAGGCGCAGCGGTCGGGCTGAACGGGGGGTTCGT
GCACACAGCCCAGCTTGGAGCGAACGACCTACACCGAACTGAGATACCTACAGCGTGAGCTATGAGAAAG
CGCCACGCTTCCCGAAGGGAGAAAGGCGGACAGGTATCCGGTAAGCGGCAGGGTCGGAACAGGAGAGCGC
ACGAGGGAGCTTCCAGGGGGAAACGCCTGGTATCTTTATAGTCCTGTCGGGTTTCGCCACCTCTGACTTG
AGCGTCGATTTTTGTGATGCTCGTCAGGGGGGCGGAGCCTATGGAAAAACGCCAGCAACGCGGCCTTTTT
ACGGTTCCTGGCCTTTTGCTGGCCTTTTGCTCACATGTTCTTTCCTGCGTTATCCCCTGATTCTGTGGAT
AACCGTATTACCGCTAGCATGGATCTCGGGGACGTCTAACTACTAAGCGAGAGTAGGGAACTGCCAGGCA
TCAAATAAAACGAAAGGCTCAGTCGGAAGACTGGGCCTTTCGTTTTATCTGTTGTTTGTCGGTGAACGCT
CTCCTGAGTAGGACAAATCCGCCGGGAGCGGATTTGAACGTTGTGAAGCAACGGCCCGGAGGGTGGCGGG
CAGGACGCCCGCCATAAACTGCCAGGCATCAAACTAAGCAGAAGGCCATCCTGACGGATGGCCTTTTTGC
GTTTCTACAAACTCTTCCTGTTAGTTAGTTACTTAAGCTCGGGCCCCAAATAATGATTTTATTTTGACTG
ATAGTGACCTGTTCGTTGCAACAAATTGATAAGCAATGCTTTTTTATAATGCCAACTTTGTACAAAAAAG
CAGGCTTTAAAGGAACCAATTCAGTCGACTGGATCCCGAGTTTACTCCCTATCAGTGATAGAGAACGTAT
GTCGAGTTTACTCCCTATCAGTGATAGAGAACGATGTCGAGTTTACTCCCTATCAGTGATAGAGAACGTA
TGTCGAGTTTACTCCCTATCAGTGATAGAGAACGTATGTCGAGTTTACTCCCTATCAGTGATAGAGAACG
TATGTCGAGTTTATCCCTATCAGTGATAGAGAACGTATGTCGAGTTTACTCCCTATCAGTGATAGAGAAC
GTATGTCGAGGTAGGCGTGTACGGTGGGAGGCCTATATAAGCAGAGCTCGTTTAGTGAACCGTCAGATCG
CCACTAGATGGACTACAAAGACCATGACGGTGATTATAAAGATCATGACATCGATTACAAGGATGACGAT
GACAAGACTAGTGGATCCATGCAGGGTAAACGCAAAGCACTGAAGTTGAATTTTGCAAATCCACCTTTCA
AATCTACAGCAAGGTTTACTCTGAATCCCAATCCTACAGGAGTTCAAAACCCACACATAGAGAGACTGAG
AACACACAGCATTGAGTCATCAGGAAAACTGAAGATCTCCCCTGAACAACACTGGGATTTCACTGCAGAG
GACTTGAAAGACCTTGGAGAAATTGGACGAGGAGCTTATGGTTCTGTCAACAAAATGGTCCACAAACCAA
GTGGGCAAATAATGGCAGTTAAAAGAATTCGGTCAACAGTGGATGAAAAAGAACAAAAACAACTTCTTAT
GGATTTGGATGTAGTAATGCGGAGTAGTGATTGCCCATACATTGTTCAGTTTTATGGTGCACTCTTCAGA
GAGGGTGACTGTTGGATCTGTATGGAACTCATGTCTACCTCGTTTGATAAGTTTTACAAATATGTATATA
GTGTATTAGATGATGTTATTCCAGAAGAAATTTTAGGCAAAATCACTTTAGCAACTGTGAAAGCACTAAA
CCACTTAAAAGAAAACTTGAAAATTATTCACAGAGATATCAAACCTTCCAATATTCTTCTGGACAGAAGT
GGAAATATCAAGCTCTGTGACTTCGGCATCAGTGGACAGCTTGTAGACGAGATTGCCAAGGAAAGAGATG
CTGGCTGTAGGCCATACATGGCACCTGAAAGAATAGACCCAAGCGCATCACGACAAGGATATGATGTCCG
CTCTGATGTCTGGAGTTTGGGGATCACATTGTATGAGTTGGCCACAGGCCGATTTCCTTATCCAAAGTGG
AATAGTGTATTTGATCAACTAACACAAGTCGTGAAAGGAGATCCTCCGCAGCTGAGTAATTCTGAGGAAA
GGGAATTCTCCCCGAGTTTCATCAACTTTGTCAACTTGTGCCTTACGAAGGATGAATCCAAAAGGCCAAA
GTATAAAGAGCTTCTGAAACATCCCTTTATTTTGATGTATGAAGAACGTGCCGTTGAGGTCGCATGCTAT
GTTTGTAAAATCCTGGATCAAATGCCAGCTACTCCCAGCTCTCCCATGTATGTCGATGGTGGTTCTGGTC
CGAAGAAAAAACGTAAAGTGTAGCAATTGGAAGACTAATGCGTTTTCGAGATATCTAGACCCAGCTTTCT
TGTACAAAGTTGGCATTATAAGAAAGCATTGCTTATCAATTTGTTGCAACGAACAGGTCACTATCAGTCA
AAATAAAATCATTATTTGCCATCCAGCTGCAGCTCTGGCCCGTGTCTCAAAATCTCTGATGTTACATTGC
ACAAGATAAAAATATATCATCATGAACAATAAAACTGTCTGCTTACATAAACAGTAATACAAGGGGTGTT
ATGAGCCATATTCAACGGGAAACGTCGAGGCCGCGATTAAATTCCAACATGGATGCTGATTTATATGGGT
ATAAATGGGCTCGCGATAATGTCGGGCAATCAGGTGCGACAATCTATCGCTTGTATGGGAAGCCCGATGC
GCCAGAGTTGTTTCTGAAACATGGCAAAGGTAGCGTTGCCAATGATGTTACAGATGAGATGGTCAGACTA
AACTGGCTGACGGAATTTATGCCTCTTCCGACCATCAAGCATTTTATCCGTACTCCTGATGATGCATGGT
TACTCACCACTGCGATCCCCGGAAAAACAGCATTCCAGGTATTAGAAGAATATCCTGATTCAGGTGAAAA
TATTGTTGATGCGCTGGCAGTGTCCCTGCGCCGGTTGCATTCGATTCCTGTTTGTAATTGTCCTTTTAAC
AGCGATCGCGTATTTCGTCTCGCTCAGGCGCAATCACGAATGAATAACGGTTTGGTTGATGCGAGTGATT
TTGATGACGAGCGTAATGGCTGGCCTGTTGAACAAGTCTGGAAAGAAATGCATAAACTTTTGCCATTCTC
ACCGGATTCAGTCGTCACTCATGGTGATTTCTCACTTGATAACCTTATTTTTGACGAGGGGAAATTAGGC
CGGGAAGCCGATCTCGGCTTGAACGAATTGTTAGGTGGCGGTACTTGGGTCGATATCAAAGTGCATCACT
TCTTCCCGTATGCCCAACTTTGTATAGAGAGCCACTGCGGGATCGTCACCGTAATCTGCTTGCACGTAGA
TCACATAAGCACCAAGCGCGTTGGCCTCATGCTTGAGGAGATTGATGAGCGCGGTGGCAATGCCCTGCCT
CCGGTGCTCGCCGGAGACTGCGAGATCATAGATATAGATCTCACTACGCGGCTGCTCAAACTTGGGCAGA
ACGTAAGCCGCGAGAGCGCCAACAACCGCTTCTTGGTCGAAGGCAGCAAGCGCGATGAATGTCTTACTAC
GGAGCAAGTTCCCGAGGTAATCGGAGTCCGGCTGATGTTGGGAGTAGGTGGCTACGTCTCCGAACTCACG
ACCGAAAAGATCAAGAGCAGCCCGCATGGATTTGACTTGGTCAGGGCCGAGCCTACATGTGCGAATGATG
CCCATACTTGAGCCACCTAACTTTGTTTTAGGGCGACTGCCCTGCTGCGTAACATCGTTGCTGCTGCGTA
ACATCGTTGCTGCTCCATAACATCAAACATCGACCCACGGCGTAACGCGCTTGCTGCTTGGATGCCCGAG
GCATAGACTGTACAAAAAAACAGTCATAACAAGCCATGAAAACCGCCACTGCGCCGTTACCACCGCTGCG
TTCGGTCAAGGTTCTGGACCAGTTGCGTGAGCGCATACGCTACTTGCATTACAGTTTACGAACCGAACAG
GCTTATGTCAACTGGGTTCGTGCCTTCATCCGTTTCCACGGTGTGCGTCACCCGGCAACCTTGGGCAGCA
GCGAAGTCGAGGCATTTCTGTCCTGGCTGGCGAACGAGCGCAAGGTTTCGGTCTCCACGCATCGTCAGGC
ATTGGCGGCCTTGCTGTTCTTCTACGGCAAGGTGCTGTGCACGGATCTGCCCTGGCTTCAGGAGATCGGA
AGACCTCGGCCGTCGCGGCGCTTGCCGGTGGTGCTGACCCCGGATGAAGTGGTTCGCATCCTCGGTTTTC
TGGAAGGCGAGCATCGTTTGTTCGCCCAGGACTCTAGCTATAGTTCTAGTGGTTGGCTACTAATAGGTTG
TATTGATGTTGGACGAGTCGGAATCGCAGACCGATACCAGGATCTTGCCATCCTATGGAACTGCCTCGGT
GAGTTTTCTCCTTCATTACAGAAACGGCTTTTTCAAAAATATGGTATTGATAATCCTGATATGAATAAAT
TGCAGTTTCATTTGATGCTCGATGAGTTTTTCTAATCAGAATTGGTTAATTGGTTGTAACACTGGCAGAG
CATTACGCTGACTTGACGGGACGGCGCAAGCTCATGACCAAAATCCCTTAACGTGAGTTTTCGTTCCACT
GAGCGTCAGACCCCGTAGA
Features (pLannotate 1.2.2; 13 found; start..end, strand, type, name):
     19..607     +  rep_origin     ori: high-copy-number ColE1/pMB1/pBR322/pUC origin of replication
    775..818     -  terminator     rrnB T1 terminator: Escherichia coli rrnB; transcription terminator T1 from the E. coli rrnB gene
    950..977     +  terminator     rrnB T2 terminator: transcription terminator T2 from the E. coli rrnB gene
   1027..1126    +  protein_bind   attL1: mutant version of attL; recombination site for the Gateway® LR reaction LR Clonase™
   1158..1472    +  promoter       tight TRE promoter: Tet-responsive promoter PTight, consisting of seven tet operator sequences followed by the minimal CMV promoter
   1481..1546    +  CDS            3xFLAG: three tandem FLAG® epitope tags, followed by an enterokinase cleavage site
   1556..2647    +  CDS            MAP2K4 (fragment): MP2K4_HUMAN - Also known as JNKK1, MEK4, MKK4, PRKMK4, SEK1, SERK1, SKK1. Experimental evidence at protein level: Swiss-Prot protein existence level 1. Dual specificity protein kinase which acts as an essential component of the MAP kinase signal transduction pathway. Essential component of the stress-activated protein kinase/c-Jun N-terminal kinase (SAP/JNK) signaling pathway. With MAP2K7/MKK7, is the one of the only known kinase to directly activate the stress-activated protein kinase/c-Jun N-terminal kinases MAPK8/JNK1, MAPK9/JNK2 and MAPK10/JNK3. MAP2K4/MKK4 and MAP2K7/MKK7 both activate th
   2719..2818    -  protein_bind   attL2: mutant version of attL; recombination site for the Gateway® LR reaction LR Clonase™
   2941..3567    +  CDS            KanR (fragment): aminoglycoside phosphotransferase; aph(3')-Ia; confers resistance to kanamycin in bacteria or G418 (Geneticin®) in eukaryotes
   3601..4134    -  CDS            GmR: gentamycin acetyltransferase; aacC1; confers resistance to gentamycin
   4323..4351    -  promoter       Pc promoter: intI1 (promoter lies within the coding sequence); class 1 integron promoter
   4329..4676    -  CDS            YPR2_ECOLX (fragment): Protein predicted: Swiss-Prot protein existence level 4. From Escherichia coli.
   4681..4865    +  CDS            KanR (fragment): aminoglycoside phosphotransferase; aph(3')-Ia; confers resistance to kanamycin in bacteria or G418 (Geneticin®) in eukaryotes
