[The description below was written by a language model from this plasmid's Addgene catalogue record and pLannotate feature annotations shown in this document.]
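Description:
pEN_TTmiRc2 3XFLAG-MKK4-EE-NLS is a Gateway entry (donor) plasmid of about 5 kb, built on the pEN_TTmiRc2 3xFLAG backbone and intended for transferring a tetracycline-inducible expression cassette into the pSLIK-Hygro destination vector by LR recombination. It replicates in E. coli from a high-copy ColE1/pUC-type origin and is selected with gentamicin. The gentamicin acetyltransferase gene (aacC1), driven by a class 1 integron Pc promoter, sits between two fragments of a kanamycin resistance gene, suggesting that the gentamicin cassette disrupts the original KanR marker. rrnB T1 and T2 terminators lie upstream of the recombination cassette, where they insulate it from read-through transcription from the backbone.

The transferable unit lies between attL1 and attL2. It consists of the tight TRE promoter (seven tet operators fused to a minimal CMV promoter), followed by an N-terminal 3xFLAG epitope supplied by the backbone and the human MAP2K4 (MKK4/SEK1/JNKK1) coding sequence, cloned between SpeI and MfeI sites. MKK4 is a dual-specificity kinase that directly activates the JNK stress-activated MAP kinases. The record lists a C-terminal nuclear localization signal on the insert, which would direct the fusion protein to the nucleus. The "EE" in the name likely denotes an engineered variant, but the record does not define it, and neither the NLS nor any mutations are separately annotated in the feature table, which marks the MAP2K4 match as a fragment. After recombination into pSLIK-Hygro, the cassette would permit doxycycline-regulated expression of FLAG-tagged, nucleus-targeted MKK4. The associated work concerned subcellular phosphatase responses in virus-infected cardiomyocytes.
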