Addgene plasmid #87776: pEN_TTmiRc2 3XFLAG-MKK4-EE-NLS
Purpose: Used as a donor vector containing N-term 3xFLAG to clone into pSLIK-Hygro
Depositing lab: Kevin Janes. Depositing organization: University of Virginia. Publication: Profiling Subcellular Protein Phosphatase Responses to Coxsackievirus B3 Infection of Cardiomyocytes. Shah M, Smolko CM, Kinicki S, Chapman ZD, Brautigan DL, Janes KA. Mol Cell Proteomics. 2017 Apr;16(4 suppl 1):S244-S262. doi: 10.1074/mcp.O116.063487. Epub 2017 Feb 7. PubMed 28174228.
Backbone
  Vector backbone: pEN_TTmiRc2 3xFLAG
  Backbone manufacturer: Addgene #83274
  Backbone size w/o insert (bp): 4496
  Total vector size (bp): 4989
Growth in bacteria
  Bacterial resistance: Gentamicin, 10 μg/mL
  Growth temperature: 37°C
  Growth strain: DH5alpha
  Copy number: Unknown
Gene/Insert
  Gene/Insert name: MKK4
  Species: H. sapiens (human)
  Insert size (bp): 1131
  GenBank ID: none
  Entrez Gene: MAP2K4 (a.k.a. JNKK, JNKK1, MAPKK4, MEK4, MKK4, PRKMK4, SAPKK-1, SAPKK1, SEK1, SERK1, SKK1)
  Tag / fusion protein: 3xFLAG (N terminal on backbone); NLS (C terminal on insert)
  Cloning method: Restriction Enzyme; 5′ cloning site Spe1 (not destroyed); 3′ cloning site Mfe1 (not destroyed)
  Sequencing primers: 5′ pCEP-FWD
Terms and licenses: Academic/Nonprofit Terms; Industry Terms: Not Available to Industry
How to cite: pEN_TTmiRc2 3XFLAG-MKK4-EE-NLS was a gift from Kevin Janes (Addgene plasmid # 87776 ; http://n2t.net/addgene:87776 ; RRID:Addgene_87776)
