>Addgene plasmid #87776 | pEN_TTmiRc2 3XFLAG-MKK4-EE-NLS | depositor partial sequence | sequence record 171308 | ORF
ATGGACTACAAAGACCATGACGGTGATTATAAAGATCATGACATCGATTACAAGGATGACGATGACAAGA
CTAGTGGATCCATGCAGGGTAAACGCAAAGCACTGAAGTTGAATTTTGCAAATCCACCTTTCAAATCTAC
AGCAAGGTTTACTCTGAATCCCAATCCTACAGGAGTTCAAAACCCACACATAGAGAGACTGAGAACACAC
AGCATTGAGTCATCAGGAAAACTGAAGATCTCCCCTGAACAACACTGGGATTTCACTGCAGAGGACTTGA
AAGACCTTGGAGAAATTGGACGAGGAGCTTATGGTTCTGTCAACAAAATGGTCCACAAACCAAGTGGGCA
AATAATGGCAGTTAAAAGAATTCGGTCAACAGTGGATGAAAAAGAACAAAAACAACTTCTTATGGATTTG
GATGTAGTAATGCGGAGTAGTGATTGCCCATACATTGTTCAGTTTTATGGTGCACTCTTCAGAGAGGGTG
ACTGTTGGATCTGTATGGAACTCATGTCTACCTCGTTTGATAAGTTTTACAAATATGTATATAGTGTATT
AGATGATGTTATTCCAGAAGAAATTTTAGGCAAAATCACTTTAGCAACTGTGAAAGCACTAAACCACTTA
AAAGAAAACTTGAAAATTATTCACAGAGATATCAAACCTTCCAATATTCTTCTGGACAGAAGTGGAAATA
TCAAGCTCTGTGACTTCGGCATCAGTGGACAGCTTGTAGACGAGATTGCCAAGGAAAGAGATGCTGGCTG
TAGGCCATACATGGCACCTGAAAGAATAGACCCAAGCGCATCACGACAAGGATATGATGTCCGCTCTGAT
GTCTGGAGTTTGGGGATCACATTGTATGAGTTGGCCACAGGCCGATTTCCTTATCCAAAGTGGAATAGTG
TATTTGATCAACTAACACAAGTCGTGAAAGGAGATCCTCCGCAGCTGAGTAATTCTGAGGAAAGGGAATT
CTCCCCGAGTTTCATCAACTTTGTCAACTTGTGCCTTACGAAGGATGAATCCAAAAGGCCAAAGTATAAA
GAGCTTCTGAAACATCCCTTTATTTTGATGTATGAAGAACGTGCCGTTGAGGTCGCATGCTATGTTTGTA
AAATCCTGGATCAAATGCCAGCTACTCCCAGCTCTCCCATGTATGTCGATGGTGGTTCTGGTCCGAAGAA
AAAACGTAAAGTGTAG
